Addgene plasmid #19366: pDR3.13
Depositing lab: Geraldine Seydoux. Depositing organization: Johns Hopkins University and School of Medicine. Publication: 3' UTRs are the primary regulators of gene expression in the C. elegans germline. Merritt C, Rasoloson D, Ko D, Seydoux G. Curr Biol. 2008 Oct 14;18(19):1476-82. doi: 10.1016/j.cub.2008.08.013. Epub 2008 Sep 25. PubMed 18818082.
Backbone
  Vector backbone: pDONR201
  Backbone size w/o insert (bp): 2257
  Vector type: Worm Expression
Growth in bacteria
  Bacterial resistance: Kanamycin, 50 μg/mL
  Growth temperature: 37°C
  Growth strain: DH5alpha
  Growth instructions: DH5alpha
  Copy number: Unknown
Gene/Insert
  Gene/Insert name: him-3 ORF+3' in pDONR201
  Species: C. elegans (nematode)
  Insert size (bp): 1504
  GenBank ID: NM_068677
  Entrez Gene: him-3
  Cloning method: Gateway Cloning; 5′ cloning site attP1 (destroyed during cloning); 3′ cloning site attP2 (destroyed during cloning)
  Sequencing primers: 5′ n/a
Terms and licenses: Academic/Nonprofit Terms; Industry Terms: Not Available to Industry
How to cite: pDR3.13 was a gift from Geraldine Seydoux (Addgene plasmid # 19366 ; http://n2t.net/addgene:19366 ; RRID:Addgene_19366)
