[The description below was written by a language model from this plasmid's Addgene catalogue record and pLannotate feature annotations shown in this document.]
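Description:
pDR3.13 is a Gateway entry clone built in the pDONR201 backbone, carrying the Caenorhabditis elegans him-3 open reading frame together with its own 3' region (about 1.5 kb of insert in a plasmid of roughly 3.8 kb). It was made by a BP recombination reaction, which consumed the attP1 and attP2 sites of the donor vector. The insert is therefore now flanked by attL-type sites. The automated annotation labels these as attL3 and attL4 fragments overlapping attB1 and attB2 core sequences, which is most simply read as the attL1/attL2 arrangement expected after BP cloning into pDONR201, although the record does not say so explicitly. The rrnB T1 and T2 transcription terminators lie upstream of the cassette and shield the insert from read-through transcription in bacteria.

The plasmid is propagated in E. coli through a high-copy ColE1/pUC-type origin and selected with kanamycin via the aph(3')-Ia resistance gene. A short stretch annotated as an RSF origin fragment at the start of the sequence is probably a partial match rather than a second functional origin. Although the plasmid is catalogued as a worm expression vector, no promoter, tag or reporter is annotated, so it does not appear to be an expression construct by itself. Instead it serves as a module that can be moved by LR recombination into destination vectors that supply a promoter and other elements. The associated study examined 3' UTRs as regulators of gene expression in the C. elegans germline, which is consistent with the him-3 coding sequence being kept joined to its native 3' region for assembling germline transgenes.
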