Features (pLannotate 1.2.2; 9 found; start..end, strand, type, name):
      1..46      +  rep_origin     RSF ori (fragment): Plasmids containing the RSF 1030 origin of replication can be propagated in E. coli cells that contain additional plasmids with compatible origins.
     73..100     -  terminator     rrnB T2 terminator: transcription terminator T2 from the E. coli rrnB gene
    232..275     +  terminator     rrnB T1 terminator: Escherichia coli rrnB; transcription terminator T1 from the E. coli rrnB gene
    332..416     +  protein_bind   attL3 (fragment): mutant version of attL; recombination site for the Gateway® LR reaction LR Clonase™
    407..427     +  protein_bind   attB1: mutant version of attB; core recombination site for the Gateway® BP reaction BP Clonase™
   1938..1958    -  protein_bind   attB2: mutant version of attB; core recombination site for the Gateway® BP reaction BP Clonase™
   1949..2033    -  protein_bind   attL4 (fragment): mutant version of attL; recombination site for the Gateway® LR reaction LR Clonase™
   2157..2966    +  CDS            KanR: aminoglycoside phosphotransferase; aph(3')-Ia; confers resistance to kanamycin in bacteria or G418 (Geneticin®) in eukaryotes
   3109..3697    +  rep_origin     ori: high-copy-number ColE1/pMB1/pBR322/pUC origin of replication
>Addgene plasmid #19366 | pDR3.13 | depositor full sequence | sequence record 9021 | Author sequence
CTTTCCTGCGTTATCCCCTGATTCTGTGGATAACCGTATTACCGCTAGCCAGGAAGAGTTTGTAGAAACG
CAAAAAGGCCATCCGTCAGGATGGCCTTCTGCTTAGTTTGATGCCTGGCAGTTTATGGCGGGCGTCCTGC
CCGCCACCCTCCGGGCCGTTGCTTCACAACGTTCAAATCCGCTCCCGGCGGATTTGTCCTACTCAGGAGA
GCGTTCACCGACAAACAACAGATAAAACGAAAGGCCCAGTCTTCCGACTGAGCCTTTCGTTTTATTTGAT
GCCTGGCAGTTCCCTACTCTCGCGTTAACGCTAGCATGGATCTCGGGCCCCAAATAATGATTTTATTTTG
ACTGATAGTGACCTGTTCGTTGCAACAAATTGATGAGCAATGCTTTTTTATAATGCCAAGTTTGTACAAA
AAAGCAGGCTCCATGGCGACGAAAGAGCAGATTGTTGAGCACCGCGAGTCTGAAATTCCTATAGCCAGCC
AGTGGAAGGCCACGTTTCCCGTTGATCTAGAGATTGAAAAAAATTCTGAAATGTTTGCGCTTCGCTACAT
AAAATGTGCTTCGGCCTTCATTCTCGATCGCCGTGGCATTTTGGACGAAAAATGCTTCAAAACTCGAACA
ATAGGTATGGCTTATTTTACAATGTATCACAAATATTTTTATACAGATAAACTGTTGGTCACCGCATTCC
AGAGCAGTGTTCCTGCCGCAAAGCGTGTGTCTTCAACATTCGACGGATTGAGAGATGCGATTCAACAAGG
CTATTTGCGAGAGTTCGCAATCGTGTTCTACAAGAAGCCAAACGAGGAAGACATTAATGAAGTGTTTGCG
TTCAGGTTTGCTTATGGAGATGAAGGAGAGATTTTCGTATCTCTAAATAAGTAAGCTGCTGGTCTTATTC
AATTATTCGTTTTCAATTGTTTTCAGCGGAATCGACACGAACGAAAGCAGTCAAGAACTGTTACAGGCGA
AATTCGTTGATACCGACAACACGAAACAAATGTTTGCAAGCACAATCAAGAAACTTCACCGGTGTATCAA
GAAAATGGAGCCGCTTCCTCAAGGGTCCGACGCGAGTTTCCGTGTTTCGTACACTGAAAGTAGGTTACAT
TCACAGCTTTAGTCTATTTCTAACTGTTATTTTAAGAAGCTCCAAAAGACTATACACCCGAAGGCTATCT
GCTGAGTCCTATGTTCTATACGCTGAATCAGGATATTAGGAAAGCATCTATTGGAATCGTGTGTGGCGGT
CATCACAAAATTCAAATGCTTGCTGCTTCACAATACTTGAAGCAAGACTTCGATCTGGATAAAACGACCA
CACTCAATCCAAATATGTCAATCATGGCAAACCAATCGAAAAGGAAGGGACGAATTTCCAGAGATTCCCC
TTACGGTCTCAGTCAGGGCATTACGAAGAAGAATAAGGACTAGTCGAAAAGTTTTCACTCATGTGCAATG
TTTCTCTTGTTTTATATTTTTAGCCATTGTTTTTATAATTTCATTGATTGTCGTGCTTTTGTCTTCTCTT
GTGTGATATCAATCTATCTTCTTCACGTATAGTTTCATCTGTTTGATTGAGTTATTTTTCTTTCACTGTA
AGTCTGGTGTTTCGTAGATTTAGAAAAAAGTAGCGTAATAAATTATTTTGAAATGGACCAAACATTCAAA
TCCAGTTCAGATAAATTTATTTCATTGAAGCAGTGTTGGAATTCGGACAAATGAGAAGTGAATATTCATT
TGAAATAAGTTTTACATTACTTGCACTGTTGGCTGGGTGTTAAAAATAGGTTCAATATTGAATTAATAAA
ATGGGACAATTCACCGTGCAGAAAAAAACGAAGGAAAAGGCTTAAAATTGAAGAAGAAGTATAAAAGAAT
CACATGGGCTTTTCAGGAATTCAGTAAATGTTTGGACAAGTATAACCCAGCTTTCTTGTACAAAGTGGGC
ATTATAAGAAAGCATTGCTTATCAATTTGTTGCAACGAACAGGTCACTATCAGTCAAAATAAAATCATTA
TTTGCCATCCAGCTGCAGCTCTGGCCCGTGTCTCAAAATCTCTGATGTTACATTGCACAAGATAAAAATA
TATCATCATGAACAATAAAACTGTCTGCTTACATAAACAGTAATACAAGGGGTGTTATGAGCCATATTCA
ACGGGAAACGTCGAGGCCGCGATTAAATTCCAACATGGATGCTGATTTATATGGGTATAAATGGGCTCGC
GATAATGTCGGGCAATCAGGTGCGACAATCTATCGCTTGTATGGGAAGCCCGATGCGCCAGAGTTGTTTC
TGAAACATGGCAAAGGTAGCGTTGCCAATGATGTTACAGATGAGATGGTCAGACTAAACTGGCTGACGGA
ATTTATGCCTCTTCCGACCATCAAGCATTTTATCCGTACTCCTGATGATGCATGGTTACTCACCACTGCG
ATCCCCGGAAAAACAGCATTCCAGGTATTAGAAGAATATCCTGATTCAGGTGAAAATATTGTTGATGCGC
TGGCAGTGTTCCTGCGCCGGTTGCATTCGATTCCTGTTTGTAATTGTCCTTTTAACAGCGATCGCGTATT
TCGTCTCGCTCAGGCGCAATCACGAATGAATAACGGTTTGGTTGATGCGAGTGATTTTGATGACGAGCGT
AATGGCTGGCCTGTTGAACAAGTCTGGAAAGAAATGCATAAACTTTTGCCATTCTCACCGGATTCAGTCG
TCACTCATGGTGATTTCTCACTTGATAACCTTATTTTTGACGAGGGGAAATTAATAGGTTGTATTGATGT
TGGACGAGTCGGAATCGCAGACCGATACCAGGATCTTGCCATCCTATGGAACTGCCTCGGTGAGTTTTCT
CCTTCATTACAGAAACGGCTTTTTCAAAAATATGGTATTGATAATCCTGATATGAATAAATTGCAGTTTC
ATTTGATGCTCGATGAGTTTTTCTAATCAGAATTGGTTAATTGGTTGTAACACTGGCAGAGCATTACGCT
GACTTGACGGGACGGCGCAAGCTCATGACCAAAATCCCTTAACGTGAGTTTTCGTTCCACTGAGCGTCAG
ACCCCGTAGAAAAGATCAAAGGATCTTCTTGAGATCCTTTTTTTCTGCGCGTAATCTGCTGCTTGCAAAC
AAAAAAACCACCGCTACCAGCGGTGGTTTGTTTGCCGGATCAAGAGCTACCAACTCTTTTTCCGAAGGTA
ACTGGCTTCAGCAGAGCGCAGATACCAAATACTGTCCTTCTAGTGTAGCCGTAGTTAGGCCACCACTTCA
AGAACTCTGTAGCACCGCCTACATACCTCGCTCTGCTAATCCTGTTACCAGTGGCTGCTGCCAGTGGCGA
TAAGTCGTGTCTTACCGGGTTGGACTCAAGACGATAGTTACCGGATAAGGCGCAGCGGTCGGGCTGAACG
GGGGGTTCGTGCACACAGCCCAGCTTGGAGCGAACGACCTACACCGAACTGAGATACCTACAGCGTGAGC
TATGAGAAAGCGCCACGCTTCCCGAAGGGAGAAAGGCGGACAGGTATCCGGTAAGCGGCAGGGTCGGAAC
AGGAGAGCGCACGAGGGAGCTTCCAGGGGGAAACGCCTGGTATCTTTATAGTCCTGTCGGGTTTCGCCAC
CTCTGACTTGAGCGTCGATTTTTGTGATGCTCGTCAGGGGGGCGGAGCCTATGGAAAAACGCCAGCAACG
CGGCCTTTTTACGGTTCCTGGCCTTTTGCTGGCCTTTTGCTCACATGTT
