>Addgene plasmid #19366 | pDR3.13 | addgene partial sequence | sequence record 24961 | 19366 with pDONR201F (TCGCGTTAACGCTAGCATGGATCTC)
GNNNNNNNGATTTTATTTTGACTGATAGTGACCTGTTCGTTGCAACAAATTGATGAGCAATGCTTTTTTA
TAATGCCAACTTTGTACAAAAAAGCAGGCTCCATGGCGACGAAAGAGCAGATTGTTGAGCACCGCGAGTC
TGAAATTCCTATAGCCAGCCAGTGGAAGGCCACGTTTCCCGTTGATCTAGAGATTGAAAAAAATTCTGAA
ATGTTTGCGCTTCGCTACATAAAATGTGCTTCGGCCTTCATTCTCGATCGCCGTGGCATTTTGGACGAAA
AATGCTTCAAAACTCGAACAATAGGTATGGCTTATTTTACAATGTATCACAAATATTTTTATACAGATAA
ACTGTTGGTCACCGCATTCCAGAGCAGTGTTCCTGCCGCAAAGCGTGTGTCTTCAACATTCGACGGATTG
AGAGATGCGATTCAACAAGGCTATTTGCGAGAGTTCGCAATCGTGTTCTACAAGAAGCCAAACGAGGAAG
ACATTAATGAAGTGTTTGCGTTCAGGTTTGCTTATGGAGATGAAGGAGAGATTTTCGTATCTCTAAATAA
GTAAGCTGCTGGTCTTATTCAATTATTCGTTTTCAATTGNTTTCAGCGGAATCGACACGAACGAAAGCAG
TCAAGAACTGTTACAGGCGAAATTCGTTGATACCGACNACACGAAACAAATGTTTGCAAGCACAATCNAG
AAACTTCACCGGTGTATCAANAAAATGGAGCCGCTTCCTCAAGGGTCCGACGCGAGTTTNCGTGTTTNGT
ACACTGAN
